>Addgene plasmid #41704 | pSG5-Crkl mut SH2/SH3 | addgene partial sequence | sequence record 62427 | T7 5'-TAATACGACTCACTATAGGG-3'
GAGCAGGCGGGCGGCGTCGGAGGATGCTGCGGGCCCGGAGCCGAGAGGAAAGTGCTGGCCCAGCCCTCTG
AGCGCTAGATCTCACCATGTCCTCCGCCAGGTTCGACTCCTCGGACCGCTCCGCCTGGTATATGGGGCCG
GTGTCTCGCCAGGAGGCGCAGACCCGGCTCCAGGGCCAGCGCCACGGTATGTTCCTCGTCAAGGATTCTT
CCACCTGCCCTGGGGACTATGTGCTGTCGGTGTCCGAGAACTCGCGGGTCTCCCACTACATCATCAACTC
GCTGCCCAACCGCCGTTTTAAGATCGGGGACCAGGAATTTGACCATTTGCCGGCCCTGCTGGAGTTTTAC
AAGATCCACTACCTGGACACCACCACCCTCATCGAGCCTGCGCCCAGGTATCCAAGCCCACCAATGGGAT
CTGTCTCAGCACCCAACCTGCCTACAGCAGAAGATAACCTGGAATATGTACGGACTCTGTATGATTTTCC
TGGGAATGATGCCGAAGACCTGCCCTTTAAAAAGGGTGAGATCCTAGTGATAATAGAGAAGCCTGAAGAA
CAGAAGTGGAGTGCCCGGAACAAGGATGGCCGGGTTGGGATGATTCCTGTCCCTTATGTCGAAAAGCTTG
TGAGATCCTCACCACACGGAAAGCATGGAAATAGGAATTCCAACAGTTATGGGATCCCAGAACCTGCTCA
TGCATACGCTCAACCTCAGACCACAACTCCTCTACCTGCAGTT
