[The description below was written by a language model from this plasmid's Addgene catalogue record.]
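Description:
pSG5-Crkl mut SH2/SH3 is a mammalian expression plasmid built on the pSG5 backbone (about 4.1 kb without insert) and carrying a roughly 1.6 kb insert encoding human CRKL, the Crk-like adaptor protein. It is maintained in E. coli as a high-copy plasmid under ampicillin selection. The record lists no mammalian selection marker, epitope tag or reporter. It also does not itemise the regulatory elements. pSG5 is generally known as a transient expression vector that drives inserts from the SV40 early promoter, with a β-globin intron and an SV40 polyadenylation signal, plus a T7 promoter for in vitro transcription. No feature table is available here to confirm these parts for this particular construct.

The insert carries two point mutations, R39K and W160K. As the construct name indicates, these are meant to disrupt the SH2 domain and an SH3 domain of CRKL respectively. CRKL is an adaptor made up of one SH2 domain followed by two SH3 domains. The SH2 domain binds tyrosine-phosphorylated partners, and the SH3 domains engage proline-rich motifs in effector proteins. Combining both substitutions should therefore yield a protein impaired in both types of interaction.

The record does not state an intended use. A double mutant of this kind is typically expressed in cultured mammalian cells alongside wild-type or single-domain mutant versions, serving as a binding-deficient control to test which domains are needed for CRKL complex formation, phosphorylation or downstream signalling.
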