Addgene plasmid #41704: pSG5-Crkl mut SH2/SH3
Depositing lab: Nora Heisterkamp.
Backbone
  Vector backbone: pSG5
  Backbone size w/o insert (bp): 4100
  Vector type: Mammalian Expression
Growth in bacteria
  Bacterial resistance: Ampicillin, 100 μg/mL
  Growth temperature: 37°C
  Growth strain: DH5alpha
  Copy number: High Copy
Gene/Insert
  Gene/Insert name: Crkl
  Species: H. sapiens (human)
  Insert size (bp): 1600
  Mutation: R39K and W160K
  GenBank ID: NM_005207
  Entrez Gene: CRKL
Terms and licenses: Academic/Nonprofit Terms; Industry Terms: Not Available to Industry
Depositor comments: Constructed by Ron de Jong.
How to cite: pSG5-Crkl mut SH2/SH3 was a gift from Nora Heisterkamp (Addgene plasmid # 41704 ; http://n2t.net/addgene:41704 ; RRID:Addgene_41704)
